Addgene plasmid #16563: pIVEX2.3 TEM-8
Depositing lab: Bert Vogelstein. Depositing organization: Johns Hopkins University and School of Medicine. Publication: Cell surface tumor endothelial markers are conserved in mice and humans. Carson-Walter EB, Watkins DN, Nanda A, Vogelstein B, Kinzler KW, St Croix B. Cancer Res. 2001 Sep 15. 61(18):6649-55. PubMed 11559528.
Backbone
  Vector backbone: pIVEX2.3-MCS
  Backbone manufacturer: Boehringer
  Backbone size w/o insert (bp): 3553
  Vector type: Bacterial Expression
Growth in bacteria
  Bacterial resistance: Ampicillin, 100 μg/mL
  Growth temperature: 37°C
  Growth strain: DH5alpha
  Copy number: High Copy
Gene/Insert
  Gene/Insert name: TEM8 (alt names: tumor endothelial marker 8; ANTXR1)
  Species: H. sapiens (human)
  Mutation: Extracellular region
  Entrez Gene: ANTXR1 (a.k.a. ATR, GAPO, TEM8)
  Cloning method: Restriction Enzyme; 5′ cloning site NdeI (not destroyed); 3′ cloning site SmaI/XmaI (unknown if destroyed)
  Sequencing primers: 5′ T7
Terms and licenses: Academic/Nonprofit Terms; Industry Terms: Not Available to Industry
How to cite: pIVEX2.3 TEM-8 was a gift from Bert Vogelstein (Addgene plasmid # 16563 ; http://n2t.net/addgene:16563 ; RRID:Addgene_16563)
