[The description below was written by a language model from this plasmid's Addgene catalogue record.]
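Description:
pIVEX2.3 TEM-8 is a bacterial expression plasmid built on the commercial pIVEX2.3-MCS backbone (about 3.55 kb without insert). It is maintained in E. coli as a high-copy plasmid under ampicillin selection. The pIVEX vector family is generally designed for T7 promoter-driven protein production, particularly in cell-free E. coli lysate systems or T7 polymerase-expressing strains. The listing of a T7 primer for 5′ sequencing fits that arrangement, although the record does not explicitly state the promoter, the origin of replication or any fusion tag. No feature table is provided, so these elements cannot be confirmed from the record.

The insert is a fragment of human TEM8 (tumor endothelial marker 8, also known as ANTXR1 or ATR). TEM8 is a cell-surface protein first identified as enriched in tumor-associated endothelium and is also known as an anthrax toxin receptor. Only the extracellular region is encoded, so the product would be a soluble ectodomain rather than the full-length membrane protein. The fragment was inserted by restriction cloning between NdeI at the 5′ end, which is retained, and SmaI/XmaI at the 3′ end, whose preservation is unknown. NdeI sites are often used to place an insert's start codon at the vector's translation initiation position. The record does not give the exact residue boundaries, the insert size or the reading frame relative to any vector-encoded tag.

The associated publication concerns cell-surface tumor endothelial markers conserved between mice and humans. In that context the construct most plausibly served to produce recombinant TEM8 ectodomain protein, for example as an antigen or a binding reagent, but the record does not state its specific use.
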