>Addgene plasmid #16563 | pIVEX2.3 TEM-8 | addgene partial sequence | sequence record 23003 | T7 5'-TAATACGACTCACTATAGGG-3'
TTTTGTTTAACTTTAGAAGGAGATATACCATGGGACGCAGGGAGGATGGGGGTCCAGCCTGCTACGGCGG
ATTTGACCTGTACTTCATTTTGGACAAATCAGGAAGTGTGCTGCACCACTGGAATGAAATCTATTACTTT
GTGGAACAGTTGGCTCACAAATTCATCAGCCCACAGTTGAGAATGTCCTTTATTGTTTTCTCCACCCGAG
GAACAACCTTAATGAAACTGACAGAAGACAGAGAACAAATCCGTCAAGGCCTAGAAGAACTCCAGAAAGT
TCTGCCAGGAGGAGACACTTACATGCATGAAGGATTTGAAAGGGCCAGTGAGCAGATTTATTATGAAAAC
AGACAAGGGTACAGGACAGCCAGCGTCATCATTGCTTTGACTGATGGAGAACTCCATGAAGATCTCTTTT
TCTATTCAGAGAGGGAGGCTAATAGGTCTCGAGATCTTGGTGCAATTGTTTACTGTGTTGGTGTGAAAGA
TTTCAATGAGACACAGCTGGCCCGGATTGCGGACAGTAAGGATCATGTGTTTCCCGTGAATGACGGCTTT
CAGGCTCTGCAAGGCATCATCCACTCAATTTTGAAGAAGTCCTGCATCGAAATTCTAGCAGCTGAACCAT
CCACCATATGTGCAGGAGAGTCATTTCAAGTTGTCGTGAGAGGAAACGGCTTCCGACAT
